>Addgene plasmid #145494 | pGBW-m4046446 | depositor full sequence | sequence record 287671 | Full Sequence
GCGGCCGCTTGCTATATTGAAGTACGGATTAGAAGCCGCCGAGCGGGCGACAGCCCTCCGACGGAAGACT
CTCCTCCGTGCGTCCTCGTCTTCACCGGTCGCGTTCCTGAAACGCAGATGTGCCTCGCGCCGCACTGCTC
CGAACAATAAAGATTCTACAATACTAGCTTTTATGGTTATGAAGAGGAAAAATTGGCAGTAACCTGGCCC
CACAAACCTTCAAATTAACGAATCAAATTAACAACCATAGGATGATAATGCGATTAGTTTTTTAGCCTTA
TTTCTGGGGTAATTAATCAGCGAAGCGATGATTTTTGATCTATTAACAGATATATAAATGGAAAAGCTGC
ATAACCACTTTAACTAATACTTTCAACATTTTCAGTTTGTATTACTTCTTATTCAAATGTCATAAAAGTA
TCAACAAAAAATTGTTAATATACCTCTATACTTTAACGTCAAGGAGAAAAAACTATAATGGCTGATGCAC
AATCGTTTTTAAACGGGTTTGCGCTCGTGCCGAGAGGTTCTCACCATCATCACCATCATTAAACAGGCCC
CTTTTCCTTTGTCGATATCATGTAATTAGTTATGTCACGCTTACATTCACGCCCTCCTCCCACATCCGCT
CTAACCGAAAAGGAAGGAGTTAGACAACCTGAAGTCTAGGTCCCTATTTATTTTTTTTAATAGTTATGTT
AGTATTAAGAACGTTATTTATATTTCAAATTTTTCTTTTTTTTCTGTACAAAGCGGCCGCCGAACCACTA
GTGCACTGCAGTACACGGTTTCCTTGAAATTTTTTTGATTCGGTAATCTCCGAACAGAAGGAAGAACGAA
GGAAGGAGCACAGACTTAGATTGGTATATATACGCATATGTAGTGTTGAAGAAACATGAAATTGCCCAGT
ATTCTTAACCCAACTGCACAGAACAAAAACGTGCAGGAAACGAAGATAAATCATGTCGAAAGCTACATAT
AAGGAACGTGCTGCTACTCATCCTAGTCCTGTTGCTGCCAAGCTATTTAATATCATGCACGAAAAGCAAA
CAAACTTGTGTGCTTCATTGGATGTTCGTACCACCAAGGAATTACTGGAGTTAGTTGAAGCATTAGGTCC
CAAAATTTGTTTACTAAAAACACATGTGGATATCTTGACTGATTTTTCCATGGAGGGCACAGTTAAGCCG
CTAAAGGCATTATCCGCCAAGTACAATTTTTTACTCTTCGAGGACAGAAAATTTGCTGACATTGGTAATA
CAGTCAAATTGCAGTACTCTGCGGGTGTATACAGAATAGCAGAATGGGCAGACATTACGAATGCACACGG
TGTGGTGGGCCCAGGTATTGTTAGCGGTTTGAAGCAGGCGGCAGAAGAAGTAACAAAGGAACCTAGAGGC
CTTTTGATGTTAGCAGAATTGTCATGCAAGGGCTCCCTATCTACTGGAGAATATACTAAGGGTACTGTTG
ACATTGCGAAGAGCGACAAAGATTTTGTTATCGGCTTTATTGCTCAAAGAGACATGGGTGGAAGAGATGA
AGGTTACGATTGGTTGATTATGACACCCGGTGTGGGTTTAGATGACAAGGGAGATGCATTGGGTCAACAG
TATAGAACCGTGGATGATGTGGTTTCTACAGGATCTGACATTATTATTGTTGGAAGAGGACTATTTGCAA
AGGGAAGGGATGCTAAGGTAGAGGGTGAACGTTACAGAAAAGCAGGCTGGGAAGCATATTTGAGAAGATG
CGGCCAGCAAAACTAAAAAACTGTATTATAAGTAAATGCATGTATACTAAACTCACAAATTAGAGCTTCA
ATTTAATTATATCAGTTATTACCCGAGTAACGAAGCATCTGTGCTTCATTTTGTAGAACAAAAATGCAAC
GCGAGAGCGCTAATTTTTCAAACAAAGAATCTGAGCTGCATTTTTACAGAACAGAAATGCAACGCGAAAG
CGCTATTTTACCAACGAAGAATCTGTGCTTCATTTTTGTAAAACAAAAATGCAACGCGAGAGCGCTAATT
TTTCAAACAAAGAATCTGAGCTGCATTTTTACAGAACAGAAATGCAACGCGAGAGCGCTATTTTACCAAC
AAAGAATCTATACTTCTTTTTTGTTCTACAAAAATGCATCCCGAGAGCGCTATTTTTCTAACAAAGCATC
TTAGATTACTTTTTTTCTCCTTTGTGCGCTCTATAATGCAGTCTCTTGATAACTTTTTGCACTGTAGGTC
CGTTAAGGTTAGAAGAAGGCTACTTTGGTGTCTATTTTCTCTTCCATAAAAAAAGCCTGACTCCACTTCC
CGCGTTTACTGATTACTAGCGAAGCTGCGGGTGCATTTTTTCAAGATAAAGGCATCCCCGATTATATTCT
ATACCGATGTGGATTGCGCATACTTTGTGAACAGAAAGTGATAGCGTTGATGATTCTTCATTGGTCAGAA
AATTATGAACGGTTTCTTCTATTTTGTCTCTATATACTACGTATAGGAAATGTTTACATTTTCGTATTGT
TTTCGATTCACTCTATGAATAGTTCTTACTACAATTTTTTTGTCTAAAGAGTAATACTAGAGATAAACAT
AAAAAATGTAGAGGTCGAGTTTAGATGCAAGTTCAAGGAGCGAAAGGTGGATGGGTAGGTTATATAGGGA
TATAGCACAGAGATATATAGCAAAGAGATACTTTTGAGCAATGTTTGTGGAAGCGGTATTCGCAATATTT
TAGTAGCTCGTTACAGTCCGGTGCGTTTTTGGTTTTTTGAAAGTGCGTCATCAGAGCGCTTTTGGTTTTC
AAAAGCGCTCTGAAGTTCCTATACTTTCTAGCTAGAGAATAGGAACTTCCCGAGCGGCCGCGTGTTACAA
GCTTGACTCCAGCGTAACTGGACTGCAATCAACTCACTGGCTCACCTTCACGGGTGGGCCTTTCTTCGGT
AGAAAATCAAAGGATCTTCTTGAGATCCTTTTTTTCTGCGCGTAATCTGCTGCTTGCAAACAAAAAAACC
ACCGCTACCAGCGGTGGTTTGTTTGCCGGATCAAGAGCTACCAACTCTTTTTCCGAGGTAACTGGCTTCA
GCAGAGCGCAGATACCAAATACTGTTCTTCTAGTGTAGCCGTAGTTAGGCCACCACTTCAAGAACTCTGT
AGCACCGCCTACATACCTCGCTCTGCTAATCCTGTTACCAGTGGCTGCTGCCAGTGGCGATAAGTCGTGT
CTTACCGGGTTGGACTCAAGACGATAGTTACCGGATAAGGCGCAGCGGTCGGGCTGAACGGGGGGTTCGT
GCACACAGCCCAGCTTGGAGCGAACGACCTACACCGAACTGAGATACCTACAGCGTGAGCTATGAGAAAG
CGCCACGCTTCCCGAAGGGAGAAAGGCGGACAGGTATCCGGTAAGCGGCAGGGTCGGAACAGGAGAGCGC
ACGAGGGAGCTTCCAGGGGTAAACGCCTGGTATCTTTATAGTCCTGTCGGGTTTCGCCACCTCTGACTTG
AGCATCGATTTTTGTGATGCTCGTCAGGGGGGCGGAGCCTATGGAAAAACGCCAGCAACGCAGAAAGGCC
CACCCGAAGGTGAGCCAGGTGATTACATTTGGGCCCTCATCAGAGGTTTTCACCGTCATCACCGAAACGC
GCGAGGCAGCTGCGGTAAAGCTCATCAGCGTGGTCGTGAAGCGATTCACAGATGTCTGCCTGTTCATCCG
CGTCCAGCTCGTTGAGTTTCTCCAGAAGCGTTAATGTCTGGCTTCTGATAAAGCGGGCCATGTTAAGGGC
GGTTTTTTCCTGTTTGGTCACTTACCAATGCTTAATCAGTGAGGCACCTATCTCAGCGATCTGTCTATTT
CGTTCATCCATAGTTGCCTGACTCCCCGTCGTGTAGATAACTACGATGCGGGAGGGCTTACCATCTGGCC
CCAGTGCTGCAATGATACCGCGAGACCCACGCTCACCGGCTCCAGATTTATCAGCAATAAACCAGCCAGC
CGGGAGGGCCGAGCGCAGAAGTGATCCTGCAACTTTATCCGCCTCCATCCAGTCTATTAATTGTTGCCGG
GAAGCTAGAGTAAGTAGTTCGCCAGTTAATAGTTTGCGCAACGTTGTTGCCATTGCTACAGGCATCGTGG
TGTCACGCTCGTCGTTTGGTATGGCTTCATTCAGCTCCGGTTCCCAACGATCAAGGCGAGTTACATGATC
CCCCATGTTGTGCAAAAAAGCGGTTAGCTCCTTCGGTCCTCCGATCGTTGCCAGAAGTAAGTTGGCCGCA
GTGTTATCACTCATGGTTATGGCAGCACTGCATAATTCTCTTACTGTCATGCCATCCGTGAGATGCTTTT
CTGTGACTGGTGAGTACTCAACCAAGTCATTCTGAGAATAGTGTATGCGGCGACCGAGTTGCTCTTGCCC
GGCGTCAATACGGGATAATACCGCGCCACATAGCAGAACTTTAAAAGTGCTCATCATTGGAAAACGTTCT
TCGGGGCGTAAACTCTCAAGGATCTTACCGCTGTTGAGATCCAGTTCGATGTAACCCACTCGTGCACCCA
ACTGATCTTCAGCATCTTTTACTTTCACCAGCGTTTCTGGGTGAGCAAAAACAGGAAGGCAAAATGCCGC
AAAAAAGGGAATAAGGGCGACACGGAAATGTTGAATACTCATTTTAGCTTCCTTAGCTCCTGAAAATCTC
GATAACTCAAAAAATACGCCCGGTAGTGATCTTATTTCATTATGGTGAAAGTTGGAACCTCTTACGTGCC
GATCAAGTCAAAAGCCTCCGGTCGGAGGCTTTTGACTTTCTGCTATGGAGGTCAGGTATGATTTAAATGG
TCAGTTAGA
Features (pLannotate 1.2.2; 12 found; start..end, strand, type, name):
     25..466     +  promoter       GAL1 promoter: S. cerevisiae GAL1; inducible promoter, regulated by Gal4
    578..750     +  terminator     CYC1 terminator (fragment): S. cerevisiae CYC1; transcription terminator for CYC1
    786..962     +  promoter       URA3 promoter (fragment): S. cerevisiae URA3
    963..1766    +  CDS            URA3: orotidine-5'-phosphate decarboxylase, required for uracil biosynthesis; S. cerevisiae URA3; yeast auxotrophic marker, counterselectable with 5-fluoroorotic acid (5-FOA)
   1849..2831    -  rep_origin     2μ ori: yeast 2μ plasmid origin of replication
   2909..2938    +  terminator     T3Te terminator: phage T3 early transcription terminator
   2960..3547    +  rep_origin     ori: high-copy-number ColE1/pMB1/pBR322/pUC origin of replication
   3559..3586    -  terminator     T7Te terminator: phage T7 early transcription terminator
   3610..3801    -  CDS            rop: Rop protein, which maintains plasmids at low copy number; rop
   3802..4662    -  CDS            AmpR: β-lactamase; bla; confers resistance to ampicillin, carbenicillin, and related antibiotics
   4663..4765    -  promoter       cat promoter: promoter of the E. coli cat gene encoding chloramphenicol acetyltransferase
   4766..4797    -  terminator     tonB terminator: bidirectional E. coli tonB-P14 transcription terminator
