[The description below was written by a language model from this plasmid's Addgene catalogue record and pLannotate feature annotations shown in this document.]
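Description:
pGBW-m4046446 is an E. coli–yeast shuttle plasmid built for galactose-inducible expression of SARS-CoV-2 nsp11 in Saccharomyces cerevisiae. In bacteria it is maintained through a ColE1/pUC-type origin and selected with ampicillin. The annotated β-lactamase gene appears to be driven by a cat promoter and is followed directly by a rop coding sequence, although the catalogue lists the plasmid as high copy. Short phage T3 and T7 early terminators and a tonB terminator flank the bacterial modules, presumably to insulate them from read-through transcription. In yeast, the 2μ origin supports multicopy episomal replication. The URA3 marker, with its own promoter fragment, allows selection in uracil auxotrophs and can be counterselected with 5-FOA.

The expression cassette consists of the GAL1 promoter, which is regulated by Gal4, and a CYC1 terminator fragment. The roughly 110 nt gap between them has no annotated feature, but it is where the insert would be expected to lie. According to the catalogue, the insert is a very short (32 bp) wild-type nsp11 sequence, a small peptide derived from the viral ORF1ab polyprotein. It was made by gene synthesis and is fused at its C terminus to a backbone-encoded thrombin cleavage site and 6xHis tag. This arrangement would permit metal-affinity purification followed by removal of the tag. The listing of both yeast and SARS-CoV-2 as species may indicate codon adaptation for yeast, but the record does not say so. The full sequence record is 4,839 nt, somewhat larger than the sum of the stated backbone and insert sizes. The stated purpose is simply yeast expression of nsp11.
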