Addgene plasmid #145494: pGBW-m4046446
Purpose: Yeast Expression plasmid for SARS-CoV-2 nsp11
Depositing lab: Ginkgo Bioworks & Benjie Chen. Depositing organization: Ginkgo Bioworks.
Backbone
  Vector backbone: AmpR; 2u URA3
  Backbone size w/o insert (bp): 4078
  Vector type: Yeast Expression
  Selectable markers: URA3
Growth in bacteria
  Bacterial resistance: Ampicillin, 100 μg/mL
  Growth temperature: 37°C
  Growth strain: DH5alpha
  Copy number: High Copy
Gene/Insert
  Gene/Insert name: SARS-CoV-2 nsp11
  Species: S. cerevisiae (budding yeast); Severe acute respiratory syndrome coronavirus 2
  Insert size (bp): 32
  Mutation: wt
  Entrez Gene: ORF1ab (a.k.a. GU280_gp01)
  Promoter: pGAL1
  Tag / fusion protein: Cleavable thrombin;6xHIS (C terminal on backbone)
  Cloning method: Unknown
Resource information
  A portion of this plasmid was derived from a plasmid made by: GinkgoBioworks
Depositor comments: NCBI Reference Sequence: YP_009725312.1Created by gene synthesis with Not1 site.
How to cite: pGBW-m4046446 was a gift from Ginkgo Bioworks & Benjie Chen (Addgene plasmid # 145494 ; http://n2t.net/addgene:145494 ; RRID:Addgene_145494)
